Addgene plasmid #67932: pHR-DHFRY100I-sfGFP-NLS-P2A-NLS-mCherry-P2A_ Lox 5'UTR
Purpose: Translational reporter - Lox 5'UTR
Depositing lab: Ron Vale. Depositing organization: University of California, San Francisco (UCSF). Publication: Regulation of mRNA translation during mitosis. Tanenbaum ME, Stern-Ginossar N, Weissman JS, Vale RD. Elife. 2015 Aug 25;4. doi: 10.7554/eLife.07957. PubMed 26305499.
Backbone
  Vector backbone: pHR
  Vector type: Mammalian Expression, Lentiviral
Growth in bacteria
  Bacterial resistance: Ampicillin, 100 μg/mL
  Growth temperature: 37°C
  Growth strain: Stbl3
  Copy number: High Copy
Gene/Insert
  Gene/Insert name: sfGFP-NLS-P2A-NLS-mCherry
  Species: H. sapiens (human)
  Entrez Gene: LOX (a.k.a. AAT10)
Terms and licenses: Academic/Nonprofit Terms; Industry Terms: Not Available to Industry
How to cite: pHR-DHFRY100I-sfGFP-NLS-P2A-NLS-mCherry-P2A_ Lox 5'UTR was a gift from Ron Vale (Addgene plasmid # 67932 ; http://n2t.net/addgene:67932 ; RRID:Addgene_67932)
