[The description below was written by a language model from this plasmid's Addgene catalogue record and pLannotate feature annotations shown in this document.]
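Description:
pHR-DHFRY100I-sfGFP-NLS-P2A-NLS-mCherry-P2A_ Lox 5'UTR is an 11.4 kb lentiviral transfer plasmid on the pHR backbone, built as a fluorescent reporter of translation driven by the 5' untranslated region of human LOX. It is maintained in E. coli through a high-copy ColE1/pUC-type origin and an ampicillin resistance gene. The backbone also carries remnants of older vector lineages, including fragments of TcR, rop, bom and an SV40 promoter–gpt–SV40 small t intron/poly(A) cassette, which lie outside the proviral region. No dedicated mammalian drug-selection marker is annotated within the LTR-flanked payload. The lentiviral elements comprise a truncated HIV-1 5' LTR, the Ψ packaging signal with a partial gag sequence, the RRE for Rev-dependent RNA export, the cPPT/CTS, a WPRE downstream of the cargo to enhance transcript expression, and a self-inactivating ΔU3 3' LTR.

Within the provirus, the SFFV promoter drives the reporter transcript. About 400 nt separate the annotated promoter from the first coding feature. This unannotated interval is presumably where the LOX 5'UTR sits, although the feature table does not label it. The open reading frame begins with an E. coli DHFR domain, named in the construct as the Y100I variant. Mutants of this kind are generally used as ligand-stabilised destabilising domains, though the record does not state that role. The DHFR domain is fused to superfolder GFP with a nuclear localisation signal, followed by a P2A ribosome-skipping peptide and NLS-tagged mCherry, so that the green and red nuclear proteins are produced as separate products from one mRNA. The NLS and P2A elements are named in the construct title but are not individually annotated. The plasmid was deposited in connection with a study of how mRNA translation is regulated during mitosis.
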