Features (pLannotate 1.2.2; 35 found; start..end, strand, type, name):
     38..106     +  CDS            nef (fragment): NEF_HV1Z2 - Experimental evidence at protein level: Swiss-Prot protein existence level 1. Extracellular Nef protein targets CD4(+) T-lymphocytes for apoptosis by interacting with CXCR4 surface receptors. From Human immunodeficiency virus type 1 group M subtype D (isolate Z2/CDC-Z34) (HIV-1).
    108..341     +  LTR            3' LTR (ΔU3): self-inactivating 3' long terminal repeat (LTR) from HIV-1
    366..384     -  promoter       SP6 promoter: promoter for bacteriophage SP6 RNA polymerase
    612..891     +  CDS            TcR (fragment): tetracycline efflux protein; tet; confers resistance to tetracycline
    892..941     -  misc_feature   bom (fragment): basis of mobility region from pBR322
   1043..1078    -  CDS            rop (fragment): Rop protein, which maintains plasmids at low copy number; rop
   1173..1277    +  promoter       AmpR promoter: bla
   1278..2138    +  CDS            AmpR: β-lactamase; bla; confers resistance to ampicillin, carbenicillin, and related antibiotics
   2309..2897    +  rep_origin     ori: high-copy-number ColE1/pMB1/pBR322/pUC origin of replication
   3080..3136    +  CDS            lacI (fragment): lac repressor; lacI; The lac repressor binds to the lac operator to inhibit transcription in E. coli. This inhibition can be relieved by adding lactose or isopropyl-β-D-thiogalactopyranoside (IPTG).
   3143..3472    +  promoter       SV40 promoter: SV40 enhancer and early promoter
   3672..3791    +  CDS            gpt (fragment): XGPT_ECOLI - Also known as gpp, gxu. Experimental evidence at protein level: Swiss-Prot protein existence level 1. Purine salvage pathway enzyme that catalyzes the transfer of the ribosyl-5-phosphate group from 5-phospho-alpha-D-ribose 1- diphosphate (PRPP) to the N9 position of the 6-oxopurines guanine and xanthine to form the corresponding ribonucleotides GMP (guanosine 5'- monophosphate) and XMP (xanthosine 5'-monophosphate), with the release of PPi. To a lesser extent, also acts on hypoxanthine (PubMed:9100006, PubMed:3886014). Does not ribophosphorylate adenine (PubMed:3886014). From Esch
   3791..4126    +  CDS            gpt (fragment): XGPT_ECOLI - Also known as gpp, gxu. Experimental evidence at protein level: Swiss-Prot protein existence level 1. Purine salvage pathway enzyme that catalyzes the transfer of the ribosyl-5-phosphate group from 5-phospho-alpha-D-ribose 1- diphosphate (PRPP) to the N9 position of the 6-oxopurines guanine and xanthine to form the corresponding ribonucleotides GMP (guanosine 5'- monophosphate) and XMP (xanthosine 5'-monophosphate), with the release of PPi. To a lesser extent, also acts on hypoxanthine (PubMed:9100006, PubMed:3886014). Does not ribophosphorylate adenine (PubMed:3886014). From Esch
   4221..4526    +  CDS            frsA (fragment): FRSA_ECOLI - Also known as yafA. Experimental evidence at protein level: Swiss-Prot protein existence level 1. Catalyzes the hydrolysis of esters (PubMed:15808744). Displays esterase activity toward pNP-butyrate (PubMed:15808744). May stimulate mixed-acid fermentation by acting as a fermentation/respiration switch that down-regulates respiration and up- regulates fermentation rates (PubMed:15169777). From Escherichia coli (strain K12).
   4530..4604    +  CDS            small t antigen (fragment): SV40 (simian virus 40) small t antigen
   4606..4671    +  intron         small t intron: SV40 (simian virus 40) small t antigen intron
   4801..4821    +  CDS            SV40 NLS: nuclear localization signal of SV40 (simian virus 40) large T antigen
   5140..5223    +  CDS            large T antigen (fragment): large T antigen from SV40 (simian virus 40)
   5246..5380    +  polyA_signal   SV40 poly(A) signal: SV40 polyadenylation signal
   5548..5877    +  CDS            nef (fragment): NEF_HV1BR - Experimental evidence at protein level: Swiss-Prot protein existence level 1. Extracellular Nef protein targets CD4(+) T-lymphocytes for apoptosis by interacting with CXCR4 surface receptors (PubMed:14990729). From Human immunodeficiency virus type 1 group M subtype B (isolate BRU/LAI) (HIV-1).
   5925..6182    +  LTR            5' LTR (truncated): truncated 5' long terminal repeat (LTR) from HIV-1
   6229..6354    +  misc_feature   HIV-1 Ψ: packaging signal of human immunodeficiency virus type 1
   6338..6676    +  CDS            HIV-1 gag (fragment): gag protein from human immunodeficiency virus 1; gag
   6846..7079    +  misc_feature   RRE: The Rev response element (RRE) of HIV-1 allows for Rev-dependent mRNA export from the nucleus to the cytoplasm.
   7456..7556    +  CDS            Rev (fragment): human immunodeficiency virus 1 (HIV-1) Rev protein; rev; enhances nuclear export of unspliced and incompletely spliced viral mRNAs
   7593..7710    +  misc_feature   cPPT/CTS: central polypurine tract and central termination sequence of HIV-1
   7747..7779    -  misc_feature   MCS (fragment): pBluescript multiple cloning site
   7863..8270    +  promoter       SFFV promoter: spleen focus-forming virus long terminal repeat (LTR) promoter
   8670..9145    +  CDS            ecDHFR (fragment): E. coli dihydrofolate reductase; folA
   9153..9863    +  CDS            Superfolder GFP: Superfolder GFP is a basic (constitutively fluorescent) green fluorescent protein published in 2005, derived from Aequorea victoria. It is reported to be a very rapidly-maturing weak dimer.
   9990..10694   +  CDS            mCherry: mCherry is a basic (constitutively fluorescent) red fluorescent protein published in 2004, derived from Discosoma sp.. It is reported to be a very rapidly-maturing monomer with low acid sensitivity.
  10804..10834   +  misc_feature   MCS (fragment): pUC18/19 multiple cloning site
  10835..10853   +  misc_feature   MCS (fragment): pBluescript multiple cloning site
  10853..11441   +  misc_feature   WPRE: woodchuck hepatitis virus posttranscriptional regulatory element
  11442..21      +  misc_feature   MCS (fragment) (across the origin): pBluescript multiple cloning site
>Addgene plasmid #67932 | pHR-DHFRY100I-sfGFP-NLS-P2A-NLS-mCherry-P2A_ Lox 5'UTR | depositor full sequence | sequence record 118310 | pHR-DHFRY100I-sfGFP-NLS-P2A-NLS-mCherry-P2A_ Lox 5'UTR sequence 11443 bps
CGATACCGTCGACCTCGAGGGAATTAATTCGAGCTCGGTACCTTTAAGACCAATGACTTACAAGGCAGCT
GTAGATCTTAGCCACTTTTTAAAAGAAAAGGGGGGACTGGAAGGGCTAATTCACTCCCAACGAAGACAAG
ATCTGCTTTTTGCTTGTACTGGGTCTCTCTGGTTAGACCAGATCTGAGCCTGGGAGCTCTCTGGCTAACT
AGGGAACCCACTGCTTAAGCCTCAATAAAGCTTGCCTTGAGTGCTTCAAGTAGTGTGTGCCCGTCTGTTG
TGTGACTCTGGTAACTAGAGATCCCTCAGACCCTTTTAGTCAGTGTGGAAAATCTCTAGCAGCATCTAGA
ATTAATTCCGTGTATTCTATAGTGTCACCTAAATCGTATGTGTATGATACATAAGGTTATGTATTAATTG
TAGCCGCGTTCTAACGACAATATGTACAAGCCTAATTGTGTAGCATCTGGCTTACTGAAGCAGACCCTAT
CATCTCTCTCGTAAACTGCCGTCAGAGTCGGTTTGGTTGGACGAACCTTCTGAGTTTCTGGTAACGCCGT
CCCGCACCCGGAAATGGTCAGCGAACCAATCAGCAGGGTCATCGCTAGCCAGATCCTCTACGCCGGACGC
ATCGTGGCCGGCATCACCGGCGCCACAGGTGCGGTTGCTGGCGCCTATATCGCCGACATCACCGATGGGG
AAGATCGGGCTCGCCACTTCGGGCTCATGAGCGCTTGTTTCGGCGTGGGTATGGTGGCAGGCCCCGTGGC
CGGGGGACTGTTGGGCGCCATCTCCTTGCATGCACCATTCCTTGCGGCGGCGGTGCTCAACGGCCTCAAC
CTACTACTGGGCTGCTTCCTAATGCAGGAGTCGCATAAGGGAGAGCGTCGAATGGTGCACTCTCAGTACA
ATCTAGCTCTGATGCCGCATAGTTAAGCCAGCCCCGACACCCGCCAACACCCGCTGACGCGCCCTGACGG
GCTTGTCTGCTCCCGGCATCCGCTTACAGACAAGCTGTGACCGTCTCCGGGAGCTGCATGTGTCAGAGGT
TTTCACCGTCATCACCGAAACGCGCGAGACGAAAGGGCCTCGTGATACGCCTATTTTTATAGGTTAATGT
CATGATAATAATGGTTTCTTAGACGTCAGGTGGCACTTTTCGGGGAAATGTGCGCGGAACCCCTATTTGT
TTATTTTTCTAAATACATTCAAATATGTATCCGCTCATGAGACAATAACCCTGATAAATGCTTCAATAAT
ATTGAAAAAGGAAGAGTATGAGTATTCAACATTTCCGTGTCGCCCTTATTCCCTTTTTTGCGGCATTTTG
CCTTCCTGTTTTTGCTCACCCAGAAACGCTGGTGAAAGTAAAAGATGCTGAAGATCAGTTGGGTGCACGA
GTGGGTTACATCGAACTGGATCTCAACAGCGGTAAGATCCTTGAGAGTTTTCGCCCCGAAGAACGTTTTC
CAATGATGAGCACTTTTAAAGTTCTGCTATGTGGCGCGGTATTATCCCGTATTGACGCCGGGCAAGAGCA
ACTCGGTCGCCGCATACACTATTCTCAGAATGACTTGGTTGAGTACTCACCAGTCACAGAAAAGCATCTT
ACGGATGGCATGACAGTAAGAGAATTATGCAGTGCTGCCATAACCATGAGTGATAACACTGCGGCCAACT
TACTTCTGACAACGATCGGAGGACCGAAGGAGCTAACCGCTTTTTTGCACAACATGGGGGATCATGTAAC
TCGCCTTGATCGTTGGGAACCGGAGCTGAATGAAGCCATACCAAACGACGAGCGTGACACCACGATGCCT
GTAGCAATGGCAACAACGTTGCGCAAACTATTAACTGGCGAACTACTTACTCTAGCTTCCCGGCAACAAT
TAATAGACTGGATGGAGGCGGATAAAGTTGCAGGACCACTTCTGCGCTCGGCCCTTCCGGCTGGCTGGTT
TATTGCTGATAAATCTGGAGCCGGTGAGCGTGGGTCTCGCGGTATCATTGCAGCACTGGGGCCAGATGGT
AAGCCCTCCCGTATCGTAGTTATCTACACGACGGGGAGTCAGGCAACTATGGATGAACGAAATAGACAGA
TCGCTGAGATAGGTGCCTCACTGATTAAGCATTGGTAACTGTCAGACCAAGTTTACTCATATATACTTTA
GATTGATTTAAAACTTCATTTTTAATTTAAAAGGATCTAGGTGAAGATCCTTTTTGATAATCTCATGACC
AAAATCCCTTAACGTGAGTTTTCGTTCCACTGAGCGTCAGACCCCGTAGAAAAGATCAAAGGATCTTCTT
GAGATCCTTTTTTTCTGCGCGTAATCTGCTGCTTGCAAACAAAAAAACCACCGCTACCAGCGGTGGTTTG
TTTGCCGGATCAAGAGCTACCAACTCTTTTTCCGAAGGTAACTGGCTTCAGCAGAGCGCAGATACCAAAT
ACTGTCCTTCTAGTGTAGCCGTAGTTAGGCCACCACTTCAAGAACTCTGTAGCACCGCCTACATACCTCG
CTCTGCTAATCCTGTTACCAGTGGCTGCTGCCAGTGGCGATAAGTCGTGTCTTACCGGGTTGGACTCAAG
ACGATAGTTACCGGATAAGGCGCAGCGGTCGGGCTGAACGGGGGGTTCGTGCACACAGCCCAGCTTGGAG
CGAACGACCTACACCGAACTGAGATACCTACAGCGTGAGCTATGAGAAAGCGCCACGCTTCCCGAAGGGA
GAAAGGCGGACAGGTATCCGGTAAGCGGCAGGGTCGGAACAGGAGAGCGCACGAGGGAGCTTCCAGGGGG
AAACGCCTGGTATCTTTATAGTCCTGTCGGGTTTCGCCACCTCTGACTTGAGCGTCGATTTTTGTGATGC
TCGTCAGGGGGGCGGAGCCTATGGAAAAACGCCAGCAACGCGGCCTTTTTACGGTTCCTGGCCTTTTGCT
GGCCTTTTGCTCACATGTTCTTTCCTGCGTTATCCCCTGATTCTGTGGATAACCGTATTACCGCCTTTGA
GTGAGCTGATACCGCTCGCCGCAGCCGAACGACCGAGCGCAGCGAGTCAGTGAGCGAGGAAGCGGAAGAG
CGCCCAATACGCAAACCGCCTCTCCCCGCGCGTTGGCCGATTCATTAATGCAGCTGTGGAATGTGTGTCA
GTTAGGGTGTGGAAAGTCCCCAGGCTCCCCAGCAGGCAGAAGTATGCAAAGCATGCATCTCAATTAGTCA
GCAACCAGGTGTGGAAAGTCCCCAGGCTCCCCAGCAGGCAGAAGTATGCAAAGCATGCATCTCAATTAGT
CAGCAACCATAGTCCCGCCCCTAACTCCGCCCATCCCGCCCCTAACTCCGCCCAGTTCCGCCCATTCTCC
GCCCCATGGCTGACTAATTTTTTTTATTTATGCAGAGGCCGAGGCCGCCTCGGCCTCTGAGCTATTCCAG
AAGTAGTGAGGAGGCTTTTTTGGAGGCCTAGGCTTTTGCAAAAAGCTTGGACACAAGACAGGCTTGCGAG
ATATGTTTGAGAATACCACTTTATCCCGCGTCAGGGAGAGGCAGTGCGTAAAAAGACGCGGACTCATGTG
AAATACTGGTTTTTAGTGCGCCAGATCTCTATAATCTCGCGCAACCTATTTTCCCCTCGAACACTTTTTA
AGCCGTAGATAAACAGGCTGGGACACTTCACATGAGCGAAAAATACATCGTCACCTGGGACATGTTGCAG
ATCCATGCACGTAAACTCGCAAGCCGACTGATGCCTTCTGAACAATGGAAAGGCATTATTGCCGTAAGCC
GTGGCGGTCTGTACCGGGTGCGTTACTGGCGCGTGAACTGGGTATTCGTCATGTCGATACCGTTTGTATT
TCCAGCTACGATCACGACAACCAGCGCGAGCTTAAAGTGCTGAAACGCGCAGAAGGCGATGGCGAAGGCT
TCATCGTTATTGATGACCTGGTGGATACCGGTGGTACTGCGGTTGCGATTCGTGAAATGTATCCAAAAGC
GCACTTTGTCACCATCTTCGCAAAACCGGCTGGTCGTCCGCTGGTTGATGACTATGTTGTTGATATCCCG
CAAGATACCTGGATTGAACAGCCGTGGGATATGGGCGTCGTATTCGTCCCGCCAATCTCCGGTCGCTAAT
CTTTTCAACGCCTGGCACTGCCGGGCGTTGTTCTTTTTAACTTCAGGCGGGTTACAATAGTTTCCAGTAA
GTATTCTGGAGGCTGCATCCATGACACAGGCAAACCTGAGCGAAACCCTGTTCAAACCCCGCTTTAAACA
TCCTGAAACCTCGACGCTAGTCCGCCGCTTTAATCACGGCGCACAACCGCCTGTGCAGTCGGCCCTTGAT
GGTAAAACCATCCCTCACTGGTATCGCATGATTAACCGTCTGATGTGGATCTGGCGCGGCATTGACCCAC
GCGAAATCCTCGACGTCCAGGCACGTATTGTGATGAGCGATGCCGAACGTACCGACGATGATTTATACGA
TACGGTGATTGGCTACCGTGGCGGCAACTGGATTTATGAGTGGGCCCCGGATCTTTGTGAAGGAACCTTA
CTTCTGTGGTGTGACATAATTGGACAAACTACCTACAGAGATTTAAAGCTCTAAGGTAAATATAAAATTT
TTAAGTGTATAATGTGTTAAACTACTGATTCTAATTGTTTGTGTATTTTAGATTCCAACCTATGGAACTG
ATGAATGGGAGCAGTGGTGGAATGCCTTTAATGAGGAAAACCTGTTTTGCTCAGAAGAAATGCCATCTAG
TGATGATGAGGCTACTGCTGACTCTCAACATTCTACTCCTCCAAAAAAGAAGAGAAAGGTAGAAGACCCC
AAGGACTTTCCTTCAGAATTGCTAAGTTTTTTGAGTCATGCTGTGTTTAGTAATAGAACTCTTGCTTGCT
TTGCTATTTACACCACAAAGGAAAAAGCTGCACTGCTATACAAGAAAATTATGGAAAAATATTCTGTAAC
CTTTATAAGTAGGCATAACAGTTATAATCATAACATACTGTTTTTTCTTACTCCACACAGGCATAGAGTG
TCTGCTATTAATAACTATGCTCAAAAATTGTGTACCTTTAGCTTTTTAATTTGTAAAGGGGTTAATAAGG
AATATTTGATGTATAGTGCCTTGACTAGAGATCATAATCAGCCATACCACATTTGTAGAGGTTTTACTTG
CTTTAAAAAACCTCCCACACCTCCCCCTGAACCTGAAACATAAAATGAATGCAATTGTTGTTGTTAACTT
GTTTATTGCAGCTTATAATGGTTACAAATAAAGCAATAGCATCACAAATTTCACAAATAAAGCATTTTTT
TCACTGCATTCTAGTTGTGGTTTGTCCAAACTCATCAATGTATCTTATCATGTCTGGATCAACTGGATAA
CTCAAGCTAACCAAAATCATCCCAAACTTCCCACCCCATACCCTATTACCACTGCCAATTACCTAGTGGT
TTCATTTACTCTAAACCTGTGATTCCTCTGAATTATTTTCATTTTAAAGAAATTGTATTTGTTAAATATG
TACTACAAACTTAGTAGTTGGAAGGGCTAATTCACTCCCAAAGAAGACAAGATATCCTTGATCTGTGGAT
CTACCACACACAAGGCTACTTCCCTGATTAGCAGAACTACACACCAGGGCCAGGGGTCAGATATCCACTG
ACCTTTGGATGGTGCTACAAGCTAGTACCAGTTGAGCCAGATAAGGTAGAAGAGGCCAATAAAGGAGAGA
ACACCAGCTTGTTACACCCTGTGAGCCTGCATGGGATGGATGACCCGGAGAGAGAAGTGTTAGAGTGGAG
GTTTGACAGCCGCCTAGCATTTCATCACGTGGCCCGAGAGCTGCATCCGGAGTACTTCAAGAACTGCTGA
TATCGAGCTTGCTACAAGGGACTTTCCGCTGGGGACTTTCCAGGGAGGCGTGGCCTGGGCGGGACTGGGG
AGTGGCGAGCCCTCAGATCCTGCATATAAGCAGCTGCTTTTTGCCTGTACTGGGTCTCTCTGGTTAGACC
AGATCTGAGCCTGGGAGCTCTCTGGCTAACTAGGGAACCCACTGCTTAAGCCTCAATAAAGCTTGCCTTG
AGTGCTTCAAGTAGTGTGTGCCCGTCTGTTGTGTGACTCTGGTAACTAGAGATCCCTCAGACCCTTTTAG
TCAGTGTGGAAAATCTCTAGCAGTGGCGCCCGAACAGGGACTTGAAAGCGAAAGGGAAACCAGAGGAGCT
CTCTCGACGCAGGACTCGGCTTGCTGAAGCGCGCACGGCAAGAGGCGAGGGGCGGCGACTGGTGAGTACG
CCAAAAATTTTGACTAGCGGAGGCTAGAAGGAGAGAGATGGGTGCGAGAGCGTCAGTATTAAGCGGGGGA
GAATTAGATCGCGATGGGAAAAAATTCGGTTAAGGCCAGGGGGAAAGAAAAAATATAAATTAAAACATAT
AGTATGGGCAAGCAGGGAGCTAGAACGATTCGCAGTTAATCCTGGCCTGTTAGAAACATCAGAAGGCTGT
AGACAAATACTGGGACAGCTACAACCATCCCTTCAGACAGGATCAGAAGAACTTAGATCATTATATAATA
CAGTAGCAACCCTCTATTGTGTGCATCAAAGGATAGAGATAAAAGACACCAAGGAAGCTTTAGACAAGAT
AGAGGAAGAGCAAAACAAAAGTAAGACCACCGCACAGCAAGCGGCCGGTGATCTTCAGACCTGGACGATA
TATATGAGGGACAATTGGAGAAGTGAATTATATAAATATAAAGTAGTAAAAATTGAACCATTAGGAGTAG
CACCCACCAAGGCAAAGAGAAGAGTGGTGCAGAGAGAAAAAAGAGCAGTGGGAATAGGAGCTTTGTTCCT
TGGGTTCTTGGGAGCAGCAGGAAGCACTATGGGCGCAGCGTCAATGACGCTGACGGTACAGGCCAGACAA
TTATTGTCTGGTATAGTGCAGCAGCAGAACAATTTGCTGAGGGCTATTGAGGCGCAACAGCATCTGTTGC
AACTCACAGTCTGGGGCATCAAGCAGCTCCAGGCAAGAATCCTGGCTGTGGAAAGATACCTAAAGGATCA
ACAGCTCCTGGGGATTTGGGGTTGCTCTGGAAAACTCATTTGCACCACTGCTGTGCCTTGGAATGCTAGT
TGGAGTAATAAATCTCTGGAACAGATTTGGAATCACACGACCTGGATGGAGTGGGACAGAGAAATTAACA
ATTACACAAGCTTAATACACTCCTTAATTGAAGAATCGCAAAACCAGCAAGAAAAGAATGAACAAGAATT
ATTGGAATTAGATAAATGGGCAAGTTTGTGGAATTGGTTTAACATAACAAATTGGCTGTGGTATATAAAA
TTATTCATAATGATAGTAGGAGGCTTGGTAGGTTTAAGAATAGTTTTTGCTGTACTTTCTATAGTGAATA
GAGTTAGGCAGGGATATTCACCATTATCGTTTCAGACCCACCTCCCAACCCCGAGGGGACCCGACAGGCC
CGAAGGAATAGAAGAAGAAGGTGGAGAGAGAGACAGAGACAGATCCATTCGATTAGTGAACGGATCTCGA
CGGTATCGCCAAATGGCAGTATTCATCCACAATTTTAAAAGAAAAGGGGGGATTGGGGGGTACAGTGCAG
GGGAAAGAATAGTAGACATAATAGCAACAGACATACAAACTAAAGAATTACAAAAACAAATTACAAAAAT
TCAAAATTTTCGGGTTTATTACAGGGACAGCAGAGATCCAGTTTGGATCGATAAGCTTGATATCGAATTC
CTGCAGCCCCGATAAAATAAAAGATTTTATTTAGTCTCCAGAAAAAGGGGGGAATGAAAGACCCCACCTG
TAGGTTTGGCAAGCTAGCTGCAGTAACGCCATTTTGCAAGGCATGGAAAAATACCAAACCAAGAATAGAG
AAGTTCAGATCAAGGGCGGGTACATGAAAATAGCTAACGTTGGGCCAAACAGGATATCTGCGGTGAGCAG
TTTCGGCCCCGGCCCGGGGCCAAGAACAGATGGTCACCGCAGTTTCGGCCCCGGCCCGAGGCCAAGAACA
GATGGTCCCCAGATATGGCCCAACCCTCAGCAGTTTCTTAAGACCCATCAGATGTTTCCAGGCTCCCCCA
AGGACCTGAAATGACCCTGCGCCTTATTTGAATTAACCAATCAGCCTGCTTCTCGCTTCTGTTCGCGCGC
TTCTGCTTCCCGAGCTCTATAAAAGAGCTCACAACCCCTCACTCGGCGCGCCAGTCCTCCGACAGACTGA
GTCGCCCGGGCCAATCAATTGGATTACGTGAACAAATAGCTGAGGGGCGGCCGGGCCAGAACGGCTTGTG
TAACTTTGCAAACGTGCCAGAAAGTTTAAAATCTCTCCTCCTTCCTTCACTCCAGACACTGCCCGCTCTC
CGGGACTGCCGCGCCGCTCCCCGTTGCCTTCCAGGACTGAGAAAGGGGAAAGGGAAGGGTGCCACGTCCG
AGCAGCCGCCTTGACTGGGGAAGGGTCTGAATCCCACCCTTGGCATTGCTTGGTGGAGACTGAGATACCC
GTGCTCCGCTCGCCTCCTTGGTTGAAGATTTCTCCTTCCCTCACGTGATTTGAGCCCCGTTTTTATTTTC
TGTGAGCCACGTCCTCCTCGAGCGGGGTCAATCTGGCAAAAGGAGTGCGTACGGCCACCATGATCAGTCT
GATTGCGGCGTTAGCGGTAGATTACGTTATCGGCATGGAAAACGCCATGCCGTGGAACCTGCCTGCCGAT
CTCGCCTGGTTTAAACGCAACACCTTAAATAAACCCGTGATTATGGGCCGCCATACCTGGGAATCAATCG
GTCGTCCGTTGCCAGGACGCAAAAATATTATCCTCAGCAGTCAACCGAGTACGGACGATCGCGTAACGTG
GGTGAAGTCGGTGGATGAAGCCATCGCGGCGTGTGGTGACGTACCAGAAATCATGGTGATTGGCGGCGGT
CGCGTTATTGAACAGTTCTTGCCAAAAGCGCAAAAACTGTATCTGACGCATATCGACGCAGAAGTGGAAG
GCGACACCCATTTCCCGGATTACGAGCCGGATGACTGGGAATCGGTATTCAGCGAATTCCACGATGCTGA
TGCGCAGAACTCTCACAGCTATTGCTTTGAGATTCTGGAGCGGCGAGCATGCAGCAAAGGAGAAGAACTT
TTCACTGGAGTTGTCCCAATTCTTGTTGAATTAGATGGTGATGTTAATGGGCACAAATTTTCTGTCCGTG
GAGAGGGTGAAGGTGATGCTACAAACGGAAAACTCACCCTTAAATTTATTTGCACTACTGGAAAACTACC
TGTTCCGTGGCCAACACTTGTCACTACTCTGACCTATGGTGTTCAATGCTTTTCCCGTTATCCGGATCAC
ATGAAACGGCATGACTTTTTCAAGAGTGCCATGCCCGAAGGTTATGTACAGGAACGCACTATATCTTTCA
AAGATGACGGGACCTACAAGACGCGTGCTGAAGTCAAGTTTGAAGGTGATACCCTTGTTAATCGTATCGA
GTTAAAGGGTATTGATTTTAAAGAAGATGGAAACATTCTTGGACACAAACTCGAGTACAACTTTAACTCA
CACAATGTATACATCACGGCAGACAAACAAAAGAATGGAATCAAAGCTAACTTCAAAATTCGCCACAACG
TTGAAGATGGTTCCGTTCAACTAGCAGACCATTATCAACAAAATACTCCAATTGGCGATGGCCCTGTCCT
TTTACCAGACAACCATTACCTGTCGACACAATCTGTCCTTTCGAAAGATCCCAACGAAAAGCGTGACCAC
ATGGTCCTTCTTGAGTTTGTAACTGCTGCTGGGATTACACATGGCATGGATGAGCTCTACAAACCCAAGA
AGAAGCGCAAGGTGGGAAGCGGAGCTACTAACTTCAGCCTGCTGAAGCAGGCTGGAGACGTGGAGGAGAA
CCCTGGACCTCCCAAGAAGAAGCGCAAGGTGGGAGGAGGCGGAACTAGTGTGAGCAAGGGCGAGGAGGAT
AACATGGCCATCATCAAGGAGTTCATGCGCTTCAAGGTGCACATGGAGGGCTCCGTGAACGGCCACGAGT
TCGAGATCGAGGGCGAGGGCGAGGGCCGCCCCTACGAGGGCACCCAGACCGCCAAGCTGAAGGTGACCAA
GGGTGGCCCCCTGCCCTTCGCCTGGGACATCCTGTCCCCTCAGTTCATGTACGGCTCCAAGGCCTACGTG
AAGCACCCCGCCGACATCCCCGACTACTTGAAGCTGTCCTTCCCCGAGGGCTTCAAGTGGGAGCGCGTGA
TGAACTTCGAGGACGGCGGCGTGGTGACCGTGACCCAGGACTCCTCCCTGCAGGACGGCGAGTTCATCTA
CAAGGTGAAGCTGCGCGGCACCAACTTCCCCTCCGACGGCCCCGTAATGCAGAAGAAGACCATGGGCTGG
GAGGCCTCCTCCGAGCGGATGTACCCCGAGGACGGCGCCCTGAAGGGCGAGATCAAGCAGAGGCTGAAGC
TGAAGGACGGCGGCCACTACGACGCTGAGGTCAAGACCACCTACAAGGCCAAGAAGCCCGTGCAGCTGCC
CGGCGCCTACAACGTCAACATCAAGTTGGACATCACCTCCCACAACGAGGACTACACCATCGTGGAACAG
TACGAACGCGCCGAGGGCCGCCACTCCACCGGCGGCATGGACGAGCTGTACAAGGGATCCGGAAGCGGAG
CTACTAACTTCAGCCTGCTGAAGCAGGCTGGAGACGTGGAGGAGAACCCTGGACCTCGGTCCGCAAATCC
ATATGGAACTTAAGCGGCCGCGACTCTAGAGTCGACCTGCAGGCATGCAAGCTTGATATCAAGCTTATCG
ATAATCAACCTCTGGATTACAAAATTTGTGAAAGATTGACTGGTATTCTTAACTATGTTGCTCCTTTTAC
GCTATGTGGATACGCTGCTTTAATGCCTTTGTATCATGCTATTGCTTCCCGTATGGCTTTCATTTTCTCC
TCCTTGTATAAATCCTGGTTGCTGTCTCTTTATGAGGAGTTGTGGCCCGTTGTCAGGCAACGTGGCGTGG
TGTGCACTGTGTTTGCTGACGCAACCCCCACTGGTTGGGGCATTGCCACCACCTGTCAGCTCCTTTCCGG
GACTTTCGCTTTCCCCCTCCCTATTGCCACGGCGGAACTCATCGCCGCCTGCCTTGCCCGCTGCTGGACA
GGGGCTCGGCTGTTGGGCACTGACAATTCCGTGGTGTTGTCGGGGAAATCATCGTCCTTTCCTTGGCTGC
TCGCCTGTGTTGCCACCTGGATTCTGCGCGGGACGTCCTTCTGCTACGTCCCTTCGGCCCTCAATCCAGC
GGACCTTCCTTCCCGCGGCCTGCTGCCGGCTCTGCGGCCTCTTCCGCGTCTTCGCCTTCGCCCTCAGACG
AGTCGGATCTCCCTTTGGGCCGCCTCCCCGCAT
