>Addgene plasmid #67932 | pHR-DHFRY100I-sfGFP-NLS-P2A-NLS-mCherry-P2A_ Lox 5'UTR | addgene partial sequence | sequence record 123069 | pHR-SIN-F 5'-CCAAGGACCTGAAATGACCC-3'
CAATCAGCCTGCTTCTCGCTTCTGTTCGCGCGCTTCTGCTTCCCGAGCTCTATAAAAGAGCTCACAACCC
CTCACTCGGCGCGCCAGTCCTCCGACAGACTGAGTCGCCCGGGCCAATCAATTGGATTACGTGAACAAAT
AGCTGAGGGGCGGCCGGGCCAGAACGGCTTGTGTAACTTTGCAAACGTGCCAGAAAGTTTAAAATCTCTC
CTCCTTCCTTCACTCCAGACACTGCCCGCTCTCCGGGACTGCCGCGCCGCTCCCCGTTGCCTTCCAGGAC
TGAGAAAGGGGAAAGGGAAGGGTGCCACGTCCGAGCAGCCGCCTTGACTGGGGAAGGGTCTGAATCCCAC
CCTTGGCATTGCTTGGTGGAGACTGAGATACCCGTGCTCCGCTCGCCTCCTTGGTTGAAGATTTCTCCTT
CCCTCACGTGATTTGAGCCCCGTTTTTATTTTCTGTGAGCCACGTCCTCCTCGAGCGGGGTCAATCTGGC
AAAAGGAGTGCGTACGGCCACCATGATCAGTCTGATTGCGGCGTTAGCGGTAGATTACGTTATCGGCATG
GAAAACGCCATGCCGTGGAACCTGCCTGCCGATCTCGCCTGGTTTAAACGCAA
