>Addgene plasmid #67932 | pHR-DHFRY100I-sfGFP-NLS-P2A-NLS-mCherry-P2A_ Lox 5'UTR | addgene partial sequence | sequence record 123070 | WPRE-R 5'-CATAGCGTAAAAGGAGCAACA-3'
AATTTTGTAATCCAGAGGTTGATTATCGATAAGCTTGATATCAAGCTTGCATGCCTGCAGGTCGACTCTA
GAGTCGCGGCCGCTTAAGTTCCATATGGATTTGCGGACCGAGGTCCAGGGTTCTCCTCCACGTCTCCAGC
CTGCTTCAGCAGGCTGAAGTTAGTAGCTCCGCTTCCGGATCCCTTGTACAGCTCGTCCATGCCGCCGGTG
GAGTGGCGGCCCTCGGCGCGTTCGTACTGTTCCACGATGGTGTAGTCCTCGTTGTGGGAGGTGATGTCCA
ACTTGATGTTGACGTTGTAGGCGCCGGGCAGCTGCACGGGCTTCTTGGCCTTGTAGGTGGTCTTGACCTC
AGCGTCGTAGTGGCCGCCGTCCTTCAGCTTCAGCCTCTGCTTGATCTCGCCCTTCAGGGCGCCGTCCTCG
GGGTACATCCGCTCGGAGGAGGCCTCCCAGCCCATGGTCTTCTTCTGCATTACGGGGCCGTCGGAGGGGA
AGTTGGTGCCGCGCAGCTTCACCTTGTAGATGAACTCGCCGTCCTGCAGGGAGGAGTCCTGGGTCACGGT
CACCACGCCGCCGTCCTCGAAGTTCATCACGCGCTCCCACTTGAAGCCCTCGGGGAAGGACAGCTTCAAG
TAGTCGGGGATGTCGGCGGGGTGCTTCACGTAGGCCTTGGAGCCGTACATGAACTGAGGGGACAGGATGT
CCCAGGCGAAGGGCAGGGGGCCACCCTTGGTCACCTTCAGCTTGGCGGTCTGGGTGCCCTCGTAGGGGCG
GCCCTCGCCCTCGCCCTCGATCTCGAACTCGTGGCCGTTCACGGAGCCCTCCATGTGCACC
